Addgene plasmid #149138: pGBW-m4046190
Purpose: Yeast Expression plasmid for SARS-CoV-2 endoRNAse
Depositing lab: Ginkgo Bioworks & Benjie Chen. Depositing organization: Ginkgo Bioworks.
Backbone
  Vector backbone: AmpR; 2u URA3
  Backbone size w/o insert (bp): 4078
  Vector type: Yeast Expression
  Selectable markers: URA3
Growth in bacteria
  Bacterial resistance: Ampicillin, 100 μg/mL
  Growth temperature: 37°C
  Growth strain: DH5alpha
  Copy number: High Copy
Gene/Insert
  Gene/Insert name: SARS-CoV-2 endoRNAse
  Species: S. cerevisiae (budding yeast); Severe acute respiratory syndrome coronavirus 2
  Insert size (bp): 1031
  Mutation: wt
  Entrez Gene: ORF1ab (a.k.a. GU280_gp01)
  Promoter: pGAL1
  Tag / fusion protein: Cleavable thrombin;3xFLAG (C terminal on backbone)
  Cloning method: Unknown
Resource information
  A portion of this plasmid was derived from a plasmid made by: GinkgoBioworks
Depositor comments: NCBI Reference Sequence: YP_009725310.1. Created by gene synthesis with Not1 site. NGS used for QC was performed by Ginkgo and may not fully cover the entire plasmid.
How to cite: pGBW-m4046190 was a gift from Ginkgo Bioworks & Benjie Chen (Addgene plasmid # 149138 ; http://n2t.net/addgene:149138 ; RRID:Addgene_149138)
