[The description below was written by a language model from this plasmid's Addgene catalogue record and pLannotate feature annotations shown in this document.]
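Description:
pGBW-m4046190 is an episomal yeast expression plasmid for producing the SARS-CoV-2 endoRNAse, a mature cleavage product of the viral ORF1ab replicase polyprotein (commonly known as nsp15), in Saccharomyces cerevisiae. It is an E. coli–yeast shuttle vector. In bacteria it replicates from a high-copy ColE1/pUC-type origin and is selected with ampicillin through a β-lactamase gene that the annotation places downstream of a cat promoter. A short rop annotation sits next to AmpR, although the record lists the plasmid as high copy. In yeast, the 2μ origin supports multicopy maintenance, and the URA3 marker complements uracil auxotrophy and can be counterselected with 5-FOA. Short phage and tonB terminators flank the bacterial modules, presumably to insulate them from read-through transcription.

The synthesized wild-type insert of about 1 kb lies directly downstream of the GAL1 promoter, so expression is induced by galactose through Gal4. Transcription ends at a CYC1 terminator. The listing of budding yeast alongside the virus under species may indicate codon adaptation, but the record does not say so. According to the catalogue, the backbone adds a thrombin-cleavable C-terminal 3xFLAG tag, which would allow immunodetection and affinity purification followed by tag removal. The automated annotation detects only a short fragment of 3xFLAG after the coding region. It also matches the insert generically to the ORF1ab polyprotein, and its accompanying text describes the 2'-O-methyltransferase rather than the endoribonuclease, so the catalogue identity should be taken as the guide. The sequenced record is somewhat larger than the sum of the listed backbone and insert sizes, and the depositor notes that sequencing-based QC may not cover the entire plasmid. The construct is suited to inducible production of tagged viral protein in yeast.
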