Features (pLannotate 1.2.2; 14 found; start..end, strand, type, name):
     25..466     +  promoter       GAL1 promoter: S. cerevisiae GAL1; inducible promoter, regulated by Gal4
    481..1512    +  CDS            rep (fragment): R1AB_SARS2 - Experimental evidence at protein level: Swiss-Prot protein existence level 1. [2'-O-methyltransferase]: Methyltransferase that mediates mRNA cap 2'-O-ribose methylation to the 5'-cap structure of viral mRNAs. N7-methyl guanosine cap is a prerequisite for binding of nsp16. Therefore plays an essential role in viral mRNAs cap methylation which is essential to evade immune system. From Severe acute respiratory syndrome coronavirus 2 (2019-nCoV) (SARS-CoV-2).
   1530..1547    +  CDS            3xFLAG (fragment): three tandem FLAG® epitope tags, followed by an enterokinase cleavage site
   1625..1797    +  terminator     CYC1 terminator (fragment): S. cerevisiae CYC1; transcription terminator for CYC1
   1833..2009    +  promoter       URA3 promoter (fragment): S. cerevisiae URA3
   2010..2813    +  CDS            URA3: orotidine-5'-phosphate decarboxylase, required for uracil biosynthesis; S. cerevisiae URA3; yeast auxotrophic marker, counterselectable with 5-fluoroorotic acid (5-FOA)
   2896..3878    -  rep_origin     2μ ori: yeast 2μ plasmid origin of replication
   3956..3985    +  terminator     T3Te terminator: phage T3 early transcription terminator
   4007..4594    +  rep_origin     ori: high-copy-number ColE1/pMB1/pBR322/pUC origin of replication
   4606..4633    -  terminator     T7Te terminator: phage T7 early transcription terminator
   4657..4848    -  CDS            rop: Rop protein, which maintains plasmids at low copy number; rop
   4849..5709    -  CDS            AmpR: β-lactamase; bla; confers resistance to ampicillin, carbenicillin, and related antibiotics
   5710..5812    -  promoter       cat promoter: promoter of the E. coli cat gene encoding chloramphenicol acetyltransferase
   5813..5844    -  terminator     tonB terminator: bidirectional E. coli tonB-P14 transcription terminator
>Addgene plasmid #149138 | pGBW-m4046190 | depositor full sequence | sequence record 291591 | Full Sequence
GCGGCCGCTTGCTATATTGAAGTACGGATTAGAAGCCGCCGAGCGGGCGACAGCCCTCCGACGGAAGACT
CTCCTCCGTGCGTCCTCGTCTTCACCGGTCGCGTTCCTGAAACGCAGATGTGCCTCGCGCCGCACTGCTC
CGAACAATAAAGATTCTACAATACTAGCTTTTATGGTTATGAAGAGGAAAAATTGGCAGTAACCTGGCCC
CACAAACCTTCAAATTAACGAATCAAATTAACAACCATAGGATGATAATGCGATTAGTTTTTTAGCCTTA
TTTCTGGGGTAATTAATCAGCGAAGCGATGATTTTTGATCTATTAACAGATATATAAATGGAAAAGCTGC
ATAACCACTTTAACTAATACTTTCAACATTTTCAGTTTGTATTACTTCTTATTCAAATGTCATAAAAGTA
TCAACAAAAAATTGTTAATATACCTCTATACTTTAACGTCAAGGAGAAAAAACTATAATGTTAGAAAATG
TGGCTTTTAATGTTGTAAATAAGGGACACTTTGATGGACAACAGGGTGAAGTACCAGTTTCTATCATTAA
TAACACTGTTTACACAAAAGTTGATGGTGTTGATGTAGAATTGTTTGAAAATAAAACAACATTACCTGTT
AATGTAGCATTTGAGCTTTGGGCTAAGCGCAACATTAAACCAGTACCAGAGGTGAAAATACTCAATAATT
TGGGTGTGGACATTGCTGCTAATACTGTGATCTGGGACTACAAAAGAGATGCTCCAGCACATATATCTAC
TATTGGTGTTTGTTCTATGACTGACATAGCCAAGAAACCAACTGAAACGATTTGTGCACCACTCACTGTC
TTTTTTGATGGTAGAGTTGATGGTCAAGTAGACTTATTTAGAAATGCCCGTAATGGTGTTCTTATTACAG
AAGGTAGTGTTAAAGGTTTACAACCATCTGTAGGTCCCAAACAAGCTAGTCTTAATGGAGTCACATTAAT
TGGAGAAGCCGTAAAAACACAGTTCAATTATTATAAGAAAGTTGATGGTGTTGTCCAACAATTACCTGAA
ACTTACTTTACTCAGAGTAGAAATTTACAAGAATTTAAACCCAGGAGTCAAATGGAAATTGATTTCTTAG
AATTAGCTATGGATGAATTCATTGAACGGTATAAATTAGAAGGCTATGCCTTCGAACATATCGTTTATGG
AGATTTTAGTCATAGTCAGTTAGGTGGTTTACATCTACTGATTGGACTAGCTAAACGTTTTAAGGAATCA
CCTTTTGAATTAGAAGATTTTATTCCTATGGACAGTACAGTTAAAAACTATTTCATAACAGATGCGCAAA
CAGGTTCATCTAAGTGTGTGTGTTCTGTTATTGATTTATTACTTGATGATTTTGTTGAAATAATAAAATC
CCAAGATTTATCTGTAGTTTCTAAGGTTGTCAAAGTGACTATTGACTATACAGAAATTTCATTTATGCTT
TGGTGTAAAGATGGCCATGTAGAAACATTTTACCCAAAATTACTCGTGCCGAGAGGTTCTGATTATAAAG
ATCATGATGGTGATTATAAAGATCATGATATTGATTATAAAGATGATGATGATAAATAAACAGGCCCCTT
TTCCTTTGTCGATATCATGTAATTAGTTATGTCACGCTTACATTCACGCCCTCCTCCCACATCCGCTCTA
ACCGAAAAGGAAGGAGTTAGACAACCTGAAGTCTAGGTCCCTATTTATTTTTTTTAATAGTTATGTTAGT
ATTAAGAACGTTATTTATATTTCAAATTTTTCTTTTTTTTCTGTACAAAGCGGCCGCCGAACCACTAGTG
CACTGCAGTACACGGTTTCCTTGAAATTTTTTTGATTCGGTAATCTCCGAACAGAAGGAAGAACGAAGGA
AGGAGCACAGACTTAGATTGGTATATATACGCATATGTAGTGTTGAAGAAACATGAAATTGCCCAGTATT
CTTAACCCAACTGCACAGAACAAAAACGTGCAGGAAACGAAGATAAATCATGTCGAAAGCTACATATAAG
GAACGTGCTGCTACTCATCCTAGTCCTGTTGCTGCCAAGCTATTTAATATCATGCACGAAAAGCAAACAA
ACTTGTGTGCTTCATTGGATGTTCGTACCACCAAGGAATTACTGGAGTTAGTTGAAGCATTAGGTCCCAA
AATTTGTTTACTAAAAACACATGTGGATATCTTGACTGATTTTTCCATGGAGGGCACAGTTAAGCCGCTA
AAGGCATTATCCGCCAAGTACAATTTTTTACTCTTCGAGGACAGAAAATTTGCTGACATTGGTAATACAG
TCAAATTGCAGTACTCTGCGGGTGTATACAGAATAGCAGAATGGGCAGACATTACGAATGCACACGGTGT
GGTGGGCCCAGGTATTGTTAGCGGTTTGAAGCAGGCGGCAGAAGAAGTAACAAAGGAACCTAGAGGCCTT
TTGATGTTAGCAGAATTGTCATGCAAGGGCTCCCTATCTACTGGAGAATATACTAAGGGTACTGTTGACA
TTGCGAAGAGCGACAAAGATTTTGTTATCGGCTTTATTGCTCAAAGAGACATGGGTGGAAGAGATGAAGG
TTACGATTGGTTGATTATGACACCCGGTGTGGGTTTAGATGACAAGGGAGATGCATTGGGTCAACAGTAT
AGAACCGTGGATGATGTGGTTTCTACAGGATCTGACATTATTATTGTTGGAAGAGGACTATTTGCAAAGG
GAAGGGATGCTAAGGTAGAGGGTGAACGTTACAGAAAAGCAGGCTGGGAAGCATATTTGAGAAGATGCGG
CCAGCAAAACTAAAAAACTGTATTATAAGTAAATGCATGTATACTAAACTCACAAATTAGAGCTTCAATT
TAATTATATCAGTTATTACCCGAGTAACGAAGCATCTGTGCTTCATTTTGTAGAACAAAAATGCAACGCG
AGAGCGCTAATTTTTCAAACAAAGAATCTGAGCTGCATTTTTACAGAACAGAAATGCAACGCGAAAGCGC
TATTTTACCAACGAAGAATCTGTGCTTCATTTTTGTAAAACAAAAATGCAACGCGAGAGCGCTAATTTTT
CAAACAAAGAATCTGAGCTGCATTTTTACAGAACAGAAATGCAACGCGAGAGCGCTATTTTACCAACAAA
GAATCTATACTTCTTTTTTGTTCTACAAAAATGCATCCCGAGAGCGCTATTTTTCTAACAAAGCATCTTA
GATTACTTTTTTTCTCCTTTGTGCGCTCTATAATGCAGTCTCTTGATAACTTTTTGCACTGTAGGTCCGT
TAAGGTTAGAAGAAGGCTACTTTGGTGTCTATTTTCTCTTCCATAAAAAAAGCCTGACTCCACTTCCCGC
GTTTACTGATTACTAGCGAAGCTGCGGGTGCATTTTTTCAAGATAAAGGCATCCCCGATTATATTCTATA
CCGATGTGGATTGCGCATACTTTGTGAACAGAAAGTGATAGCGTTGATGATTCTTCATTGGTCAGAAAAT
TATGAACGGTTTCTTCTATTTTGTCTCTATATACTACGTATAGGAAATGTTTACATTTTCGTATTGTTTT
CGATTCACTCTATGAATAGTTCTTACTACAATTTTTTTGTCTAAAGAGTAATACTAGAGATAAACATAAA
AAATGTAGAGGTCGAGTTTAGATGCAAGTTCAAGGAGCGAAAGGTGGATGGGTAGGTTATATAGGGATAT
AGCACAGAGATATATAGCAAAGAGATACTTTTGAGCAATGTTTGTGGAAGCGGTATTCGCAATATTTTAG
TAGCTCGTTACAGTCCGGTGCGTTTTTGGTTTTTTGAAAGTGCGTCATCAGAGCGCTTTTGGTTTTCAAA
AGCGCTCTGAAGTTCCTATACTTTCTAGCTAGAGAATAGGAACTTCCCGAGCGGCCGCGTGTTACAAGCT
TGACTCCAGCGTAACTGGACTGCAATCAACTCACTGGCTCACCTTCACGGGTGGGCCTTTCTTCGGTAGA
AAATCAAAGGATCTTCTTGAGATCCTTTTTTTCTGCGCGTAATCTGCTGCTTGCAAACAAAAAAACCACC
GCTACCAGCGGTGGTTTGTTTGCCGGATCAAGAGCTACCAACTCTTTTTCCGAGGTAACTGGCTTCAGCA
GAGCGCAGATACCAAATACTGTTCTTCTAGTGTAGCCGTAGTTAGGCCACCACTTCAAGAACTCTGTAGC
ACCGCCTACATACCTCGCTCTGCTAATCCTGTTACCAGTGGCTGCTGCCAGTGGCGATAAGTCGTGTCTT
ACCGGGTTGGACTCAAGACGATAGTTACCGGATAAGGCGCAGCGGTCGGGCTGAACGGGGGGTTCGTGCA
CACAGCCCAGCTTGGAGCGAACGACCTACACCGAACTGAGATACCTACAGCGTGAGCTATGAGAAAGCGC
CACGCTTCCCGAAGGGAGAAAGGCGGACAGGTATCCGGTAAGCGGCAGGGTCGGAACAGGAGAGCGCACG
AGGGAGCTTCCAGGGGTAAACGCCTGGTATCTTTATAGTCCTGTCGGGTTTCGCCACCTCTGACTTGAGC
ATCGATTTTTGTGATGCTCGTCAGGGGGGCGGAGCCTATGGAAAAACGCCAGCAACGCAGAAAGGCCCAC
CCGAAGGTGAGCCAGGTGATTACATTTGGGCCCTCATCAGAGGTTTTCACCGTCATCACCGAAACGCGCG
AGGCAGCTGCGGTAAAGCTCATCAGCGTGGTCGTGAAGCGATTCACAGATGTCTGCCTGTTCATCCGCGT
CCAGCTCGTTGAGTTTCTCCAGAAGCGTTAATGTCTGGCTTCTGATAAAGCGGGCCATGTTAAGGGCGGT
TTTTTCCTGTTTGGTCACTTACCAATGCTTAATCAGTGAGGCACCTATCTCAGCGATCTGTCTATTTCGT
TCATCCATAGTTGCCTGACTCCCCGTCGTGTAGATAACTACGATGCGGGAGGGCTTACCATCTGGCCCCA
GTGCTGCAATGATACCGCGAGACCCACGCTCACCGGCTCCAGATTTATCAGCAATAAACCAGCCAGCCGG
GAGGGCCGAGCGCAGAAGTGATCCTGCAACTTTATCCGCCTCCATCCAGTCTATTAATTGTTGCCGGGAA
GCTAGAGTAAGTAGTTCGCCAGTTAATAGTTTGCGCAACGTTGTTGCCATTGCTACAGGCATCGTGGTGT
CACGCTCGTCGTTTGGTATGGCTTCATTCAGCTCCGGTTCCCAACGATCAAGGCGAGTTACATGATCCCC
CATGTTGTGCAAAAAAGCGGTTAGCTCCTTCGGTCCTCCGATCGTTGCCAGAAGTAAGTTGGCCGCAGTG
TTATCACTCATGGTTATGGCAGCACTGCATAATTCTCTTACTGTCATGCCATCCGTGAGATGCTTTTCTG
TGACTGGTGAGTACTCAACCAAGTCATTCTGAGAATAGTGTATGCGGCGACCGAGTTGCTCTTGCCCGGC
GTCAATACGGGATAATACCGCGCCACATAGCAGAACTTTAAAAGTGCTCATCATTGGAAAACGTTCTTCG
GGGCGTAAACTCTCAAGGATCTTACCGCTGTTGAGATCCAGTTCGATGTAACCCACTCGTGCACCCAACT
GATCTTCAGCATCTTTTACTTTCACCAGCGTTTCTGGGTGAGCAAAAACAGGAAGGCAAAATGCCGCAAA
AAAGGGAATAAGGGCGACACGGAAATGTTGAATACTCATTTTAGCTTCCTTAGCTCCTGAAAATCTCGAT
AACTCAAAAAATACGCCCGGTAGTGATCTTATTTCATTATGGTGAAAGTTGGAACCTCTTACGTGCCGAT
CAAGTCAAAAGCCTCCGGTCGGAGGCTTTTGACTTTCTGCTATGGAGGTCAGGTATGATTTAAATGGTCA
GTTAGA
