Features (pLannotate 1.2.2; 14 found; start..end, strand, type, name):
     25..466     +  promoter       GAL1 promoter: S. cerevisiae GAL1; inducible promoter, regulated by Gal4
    481..1512    +  CDS            rep (fragment): R1AB_SARS2 - Experimental evidence at protein level: Swiss-Prot protein existence level 1. [2'-O-methyltransferase]: Methyltransferase that mediates mRNA cap 2'-O-ribose methylation to the 5'-cap structure of viral mRNAs. N7-methyl guanosine cap is a prerequisite for binding of nsp16. Therefore plays an essential role in viral mRNAs cap methylation which is essential to evade immune system. From Severe acute respiratory syndrome coronavirus 2 (2019-nCoV) (SARS-CoV-2).
   1530..1547    +  CDS            3xFLAG (fragment): three tandem FLAG® epitope tags, followed by an enterokinase cleavage site
   1625..1797    +  terminator     CYC1 terminator (fragment): S. cerevisiae CYC1; transcription terminator for CYC1
   1833..2009    +  promoter       URA3 promoter (fragment): S. cerevisiae URA3
   2010..2813    +  CDS            URA3: orotidine-5'-phosphate decarboxylase, required for uracil biosynthesis; S. cerevisiae URA3; yeast auxotrophic marker, counterselectable with 5-fluoroorotic acid (5-FOA)
   2896..3878    -  rep_origin     2μ ori: yeast 2μ plasmid origin of replication
   3956..3985    +  terminator     T3Te terminator: phage T3 early transcription terminator
   4007..4594    +  rep_origin     ori: high-copy-number ColE1/pMB1/pBR322/pUC origin of replication
   4606..4633    -  terminator     T7Te terminator: phage T7 early transcription terminator
   4657..4848    -  CDS            rop: Rop protein, which maintains plasmids at low copy number; rop
   4849..5709    -  CDS            AmpR: β-lactamase; bla; confers resistance to ampicillin, carbenicillin, and related antibiotics
   5710..5812    -  promoter       cat promoter: promoter of the E. coli cat gene encoding chloramphenicol acetyltransferase
   5813..5844    -  terminator     tonB terminator: bidirectional E. coli tonB-P14 transcription terminator
>Addgene plasmid #149138 | pGBW-m4046190 | addgene full sequence | sequence record 298237 | Ginkgo NGS Result
GCGGCCGCTTGCTATATTGAAGTACGGATTAGAAGCCGCCGAGCGGGCGACAGCCCTCCGACGGAAGACT
CTCCTCCGTGCGTCCTCGTCTTCACCGGTCGCGTTCCTGAAACGCAGATGTGCCTCGCGCCGCACTGCTC
CGAACAATAAAGATTCTACAATACTAGCTTTTATGGTTATGAAGAGGAAAAATTGGCAGTAACCTGGCCC
CACAAACCTTCAAATTAACGAATCAAATTAACAACCATAGGATGATAATGCGATTAGTTTTTTAGCCTTA
TTTCTGGGGTAATTAATCAGCGAAGCGATGATTTTTGATCTATTAACAGATATATAAATGGAAAAGCTGC
ATAACCACTTTAACTAATACTTTCAACATTTTCAGTTTGTATTACTTCTTATTCAAATGTCATAAAAGTA
TCAACAAAAAATTGTTAATATACCTCTATACTTTAACGTCAAGGAGAAAAAACTATAATGTTAGAAAATG
TGGCTTTTAATGTTGTAAATAAGGGACACTTTGATGGACAACAGGGTGAAGTACCAGTTTCTATCATTAA
TAACACTGTTTACACAAAAGTTGATGGTGTTGATGTAGAATTGTTTGAAAATAAAACAACATTACCTGTT
AATGTAGCATTTGAGCTTTGGGCTAAGCGCAACATTAAACCAGTACCAGAGGTGAAAATACTCAATAATT
TGGGTGTGGACATTGCTGCTAATACTGTGATCTGGGACTACAAAAGAGATGCTCCAGCACATATATCTAC
TATTGGTGTTTGTTCTATGACTGACATAGCCAAGAAACCAACTGAAACGATTTGTGCACCACTCACTGTC
TTTTTTGATGGTAGAGTTGATGGTCAAGTAGACTTATTTAGAAATGCCCGTAATGGTGTTCTTATTACAG
AAGGTAGTGTTAAAGGTTTACAACCATCTGTAGGTCCCAAACAAGCTAGTCTTAATGGAGTCACATTAAT
TGGAGAAGCCGTAAAAACACAGTTCAATTATTATAAGAAAGTTGATGGTGTTGTCCAACAATTACCTGAA
ACTTACTTTACTCAGAGTAGAAATTTACAAGAATTTAAACCCAGGAGTCAAATGGAAATTGATTTCTTAG
AATTAGCTATGGATGAATTCATTGAACGGTATAAATTAGAAGGCTATGCCTTCGAACATATCGTTTATGG
AGATTTTAGTCATAGTCAGTTAGGTGGTTTACATCTACTGATTGGACTAGCTAAACGTTTTAAGGAATCA
CCTTTTGAATTAGAAGATTTTATTCCTATGGACAGTACAGTTAAAAACTATTTCATAACAGATGCGCAAA
CAGGTTCATCTAAGTGTGTGTGTTCTGTTATTGATTTATTACTTGATGATTTTGTTGAAATAATAAAATC
CCAAGATTTATCTGTAGTTTCTAAGGTTGTCAAAGTGACTATTGACTATACAGAAATTTCATTTATGCTT
TGGTGTAAAGATGGCCATGTAGAAACATTTTACCCAAAATTACTCGTGCCGAGAGGTTCTGATTATAAAG
ATCATGATGGTGATTATAAAGATCATGATATTGATTATAAAGATGATGATGATAAATAAACAGGCCCCTT
TTCCTTTGTCGATATCATGTAATTAGTTATGTCACGCTTACATTCACGCCCTCCTCCCACATCCGCTCTA
ACCGAAAAGGAAGGAGTTAGACAACCTGAAGTCTAGGTCCCTATTTATTTTTTTTAATAGTTATGTTAGT
ATTAAGAACGTTATTTATNNTTCAAATTTTTCTTTTTTTTCTGTACAAAGCGGCCGCCGAACCACTAGTG
CACTGCAGTACACGGTTTCCTTGAAATTTTTTTGATTCGGTAATCTCCGAACAGAAGGAAGAACGAAGGA
AGGAGCACAGACTTAGATTGGTATATATACGCATATGTAGTGTTGAAGAAACATGAAATTGCCCAGTATT
CTTAACCCAACTGCACAGAACAAAAACGTGCAGGAAACGAAGATAAATCATGTCGAAAGCTACATATAAG
GAACGTGCTGCTACTCATCCTAGTCCTGTTGCTGCCAAGCTATTTAATATCATGCACGAAAAGCAAACAA
ACTTGTGTGCTTCATTGGATGTTCGTACCACCAAGGAATTACTGGAGTTAGTTGAAGCATTAGGTCCCAA
AATTTGTTTACTAAAAACACATGTGGATATCTTGACTGATTTTTCCATGGAGGGCACAGTTAAGCCGCTA
AAGGCATTATCCGCCAAGTACAATTTTTTACTCTTCGAGGACAGAAAATTTGCTGACATTGGTAATACAG
TCAAATTGCAGTACTCTGCGGGTGTATACAGAATAGCAGAATGGGCAGACATTACGAATGCACACGGTGT
GGTGGGCCCAGGTATTGTTAGCGGTTTGAAGCAGGCGGCAGAAGAAGTAACAAAGGAACCTAGAGGCCTT
TTGATGTTAGCAGAATTGTCATGCAAGGGCTCCCTATCTACTGGAGAATATACTAAGGGTACTGTTGACA
TTGCGAAGAGCGACAAAGATTTTGTTATCGGCTTTATTGCTCAAAGAGACATGGGTGGAAGAGATGAAGG
TTACGATTGGTTGATTATGACACCCGGTGTGGGTTTAGATGACAAGGGAGATGCATTGGGTCAACAGTAT
AGAACCGTGGATGATGTGGTTTCTACAGGATCTGACATTATTATTGTTGGAAGAGGACTATTTGCAAAGG
GAAGGGATGCTAAGGTAGAGGGTGAACGTTACAGAAAAGCAGGCTGGGAAGCATATTTGAGAAGATGCGG
CCAGCAAAACTAAAAAACTGTATTATAAGTAAATGCATGTATACTAAACTCACAAATTAGAGCTTCAATT
TAATTATATCAGTTATTACCCGAGTAACGAAGCATCTGTGCTTCATTTTGTAGAACAAAAATGCAACGCG
AGAGCGCTAATTTTTCAAACAAAGAATCTGAGCTGCATTTTTACAGAACAGAAATGCAACGCGAAAGCGC
TATTTTACCAACGAAGAATCTGTGCTTCATTTTTGTAAAACAAAAATGCAACGCGAGAGCGCTAATTTTT
CAAACAAAGAATCTGAGCTGCATTTTTACAGAACAGAAATGCAACGCGAGAGCGCTATTTTACCAACAAA
GAATCTATACTTCTTTTTTGTTCTACAAAAATGCATCCCGAGAGCGCTATTTTTCTAACAAAGCATCTTA
GATTACTTTTTTTCTCCTTTGTGCGCTCTATAATGCAGTCTCTTGATAACTTTTTGCACTGTAGGTCCGT
TAAGGTTAGAAGAAGGCTACTTTGGTGTCTATTTTCTCTTCCATAAAAAAAGCCTGACTCCACTTCCCGC
GTTTACTGATTACTAGCGAAGCTGCGGGTGCATTTTTTCAAGATAAAGGCATCCCCGATTATATTCTATA
CCGATGTGGATTGCGCATACTTTGTGAACAGAAAGTGATAGCGTTGATGATTCTTCATTGGTCAGAAAAT
TATGAACGGTTTCTTCTATTTTGTCTCTATATACTACGTATAGGAAATGTTTACATTTTCGTATTGTTTT
CGATTCACTCTATGAATAGTTCTTACTACAATTTTTTTGTCTAAAGAGTAATACTAGAGATAAACATAAA
AAATGTAGAGGTCGAGTTTAGATGCAAGTTCAAGGAGCGAAAGGTGGATGGGTAGGTTATATAGGGATAT
AGCACAGAGATATATAGCAAAGAGATACTTTTGAGCAATGTTTGTGGAAGCGGTATTCGCAATATTTTAG
TAGCTCGTTACAGTCCGGTGCGTTTTTGGTTTTTTGAAAGTGCGTCATCAGAGCGCTTTTGGTTTTCAAA
AGCGCTCTGAAGTTCCTATACTTTCTAGCTAGAGAATAGGAACTTCCCGAGCGGCCGCGTGTTACAAGCT
TGACTCCAGCGTAACTGGACTGCAATCAACTCACTGGCTCACCTTCACGGGTGGGCCTTTCTTCGGTAGA
AAATCAAAGGATCTTCTTGAGATCCTTTTTTTCTGCGCGTAATCTGCTGCTTGCAAACAAAAAAACCACC
GCTACCAGCGGTGGTTTGTTTGCCGGATCAAGAGCTACCAACTCTTTTTCCGAGGTAACTGGCTTCAGCA
GAGCGCAGATACCAAATACTGTTCTTCTAGTGTAGCCGTAGTTAGGCCACCACTTCAAGAACTCTGTAGC
ACCGCCTACATACCTCGCTCTGCTAATCCTGTTACCAGTGGCTGCTGCCAGTGGCGATAAGTCGTGTCTT
ACCGGGTTGGACTCAAGACGATAGTTACCGGATAAGGCGCAGCGGTCGGGCTGAACGGGGGGTTCGTGCA
CACAGCCCAGCTTGGAGCGAACGACCTACACCGAACTGAGATACCTACAGCGTGAGCTATGAGAAAGCGC
CACGCTTCCCGAAGGGAGAAAGGCGGACAGGTATCCGGTAAGCGGCAGGGTCGGAACAGGAGAGCGCACG
AGGGAGCTTCCAGGGGTAAACGCCTGGTATCTTTATAGTCCTGTCGGGTTTCGCCACCTCTGACTTGAGC
ATCGATTTTTGTGATGCTCGTCAGGGGGGCGGAGCCTATGGAAAAACGCCAGCAACGCAGAAAGGCCCAC
CCGAAGGTGAGCCAGGTGATTACATTTGGGCCCTCATCAGAGGTTTTCACCGTCATCACCGAAACGCGCG
AGGCAGCTGCGGTAAAGCTCATCAGCGTGGTCGTGAAGCGATTCACAGATGTCTGCCTGTTCATCCGCGT
CCAGCTCGTTGAGTTTCTCCAGAAGCGTTAATGTCTGGCTTCTGATAAAGCGGGCCATGTTAAGGGCGGT
TTTTTCCTGTTTGGTCACTTACCAATGCTTAATCAGTGAGGCACCTATCTCAGCGATCTGTCTATTTCGT
TCATCCATAGTTGCCTGACTCCCCGTCGTGTAGATAACTACGATGCGGGAGGGCTTACCATCTGGCCCCA
GTGCTGCAATGATACCGCGAGACCCACGCTCACCGGCTCCAGATTTATCAGCAATAAACCAGCCAGCCGG
GAGGGCCGAGCGCAGAAGTGATCCTGCAACTTTATCCGCCTCCATCCAGTCTATTAATTGTTGCCGGGAA
GCTAGAGTAAGTAGTTCGCCAGTTAATAGTTTGCGCAACGTTGTTGCCATTGCTACAGGCATCGTGGTGT
CACGCTCGTCGTTTGGTATGGCTTCATTCAGCTCCGGTTCCCAACGATCAAGGCGAGTTACATGATCCCC
CATGTTGTGCAAAAAAGCGGTTAGCTCCTTCGGTCCTCCGATCGTTGCCAGAAGTAAGTTGGCCGCAGTG
TTATCACTCATGGTTATGGCAGCACTGCATAATTCTCTTACTGTCATGCCATCCGTGAGATGCTTTTCTG
TGACTGGTGAGTACTCAACCAAGTCATTCTGAGAATAGTGTATGCGGCGACCGAGTTGCTCTTGCCCGGC
GTCAATACGGGATAATACCGCGCCACATAGCAGAACTTTAAAAGTGCTCATCATTGGAAAACGTTCTTCG
GGGCGTAAACTCTCAAGGATCTTACCGCTGTTGAGATCCAGTTCGATGTAACCCACTCGTGCACCCAACT
GATCTTCAGCATCTTTTACTTTCACCAGCGTTTCTGGGTGAGCAAAAACAGGAAGGCAAAATGCCGCAAA
AAAGGGAATAAGGGCGACACGGAAATGTTGAATACTCATTTTAGCTTCCTTAGCTCCTGAAAATCTCGAT
AACTCAAAAAATACGCCCGGTAGTGATCTTATTTCATTATGGTGAAAGTTGGAACCTCTTACGTGCCGAT
CAAGTCAAAAGCCTCCGGTCGGAGGCTTTTGACTTTCTGCTATGGAGGTCAGGTATGATTTAAATGGTCA
GTTAGA
